>Addgene plasmid #128975 | pMM0287 | addgene full sequence | sequence record 259394 | Addgene NGS Result
GTAAAACGACGGCCAGTGAGCGCGCGTAATACGACTCACTATAGGGCGAATTGGGTACGTTGCTAGCTTC
GTACCTTATATTGAATTTTCAAAAATTCTTACTTTTTTTTTGGATGGACGCAAAGAAGTTTAATAATCAT
ATTACATGGCATTACCACCATATACATATCCATATACATATCCATATCTAATCTTACTTATATGTTGTGG
AAATGTAAAGAGCCCCATTATCTTAGCCTAAAAAAACCTTCTCTTTGGAACTTTCAGTAATACGCTTAAC
TGCTCATTGCTATATTGAAGTGCGGCCGCGCGTGGGCGAGCGTGGGCGAGCGTGGGCGTCTAGACCGTGC
GTCCTCGTCTTCACCGGTCGCGTTCCTGAAACGCAGATGTGCCTCGCGCCGCACTGCTCCGAACAATAAA
GATTCTACAATACTAGCTTTTATGGTTATGAAGAGGAAAAATTGGCAGTAACCTGGCCCCACAAACCTTC
AAATTAACGAATCAAATTAACAACCATAGGATGATAATGCGATTAGTTTTTTAGCCTTATTTCTGGGGTA
ATTAATCAGCGAAGCGATGATTTTTGATCTATTAACAGATATATAAATGGAAAAGCTGCATAACCACTTT
AACTAATACTTTCAACATTTTCAGTTTGTATTACTTCTTATTCAAATGTCATAAAAGTATCAACAAAAAA
TTGTTAATATACCTCTATACTTTAACGTCAAGGAGAAAAAACTATACTCGAGGTCGACGGTATCGATAAG
CTTGATATCGAATTCCTGCAGCCCGGGATGTCTAAAGGTGAAGAATTATTCACTGGTGTTGTCCCAATTT
TGGTTGAATTAGATGGTGATGTTAATGGTCACAAATTTTCTGTCTCCGGTGAAGGTGAAGGTGATGCTAC
TTACGGTAAATTGACCTTAAAATTGATTTGTACTACTGGTAAATTGCCAGTTCCATGGCCAACCTTAGTC
ACTACTTTAGGTTATGGTTTGCAATGTTTTGCTAGATACCCAGATCATATGAAACAACATGACTTTTTCA
AGTCTGCCATGCCAGAAGGTTATGTTCAAGAAAGAACTATTTTTTTCAAAGATGACGGTAACTACAAGAC
CAGAGCTGAAGTCAAGTTTGAAGGTGATACCTTAGTTAATAGAATCGAATTAAAAGGTATTGATTTTAAA
GAAGATGGTAACATTTTAGGTCACAAATTGGAATACAACTATAACTCTCACAATGTTTACATCACTGCTG
ACAAACAAAAGAATGGTATCAAAGCTAACTTCAAAATTAGACACAACATTGAAGATGGTGGTGTTCAATT
AGCTGACCATTATCAACAAAATACTCCAATTGGTGATGGTCCAGTCTTGTTACCAGACAACCATTACTTA
TCCTATCAATCTGCCTTATCCAAAGATCCAAACGAAAAGAGAGACCACATGGTCTTGTTAGAATTTGTTA
CTGCTGCTGGTATTACCCATGGTATTGATGAATTGTACAAATAATAGGGCGCGCCACTTCTAAATAAGCG
AATTTCTTATGATTTATGATTTTTATTATTAAATAAGTTATAAAAAAAATAAGTGTATACAAATTTTAAA
GTGACTCTTAGGTTTTAAAACGAAAATTCTTATTCTTGAGTAACTCTTTCCTGTAGGTCAGGTTGCTTTC
TCAGGTATAGTATGAGGTCGCTCTTATTGACCACACCTCTACCGGCAGATCCGCTAGGGATAACAGGGTA
ATATGAGCTCCAGCTTTTGTTCCCTTTAGTGAGGGTTAATTGCGCGCTTGGCGTAATCATGGTCATAGCT
GTTTCCTGTGTGAAATTGTTATCCGCTCACAATTCCACACAACATACGAGCCGGAAGCATAAAGTGTAAA
GCCTGGGGTGCCTAATGAGTGAGCTAACTCACATTAATTGCGTTGCGCTCACTGCCCGCTTTCCAGTCGG
GAAACCTGTCGTGCCAGCTGCATTAATGAATCGGCCAACGCGCGGGGAGAGGCGGTTTGCGTATTGGGCG
CTCTTCCGCTTCCTCGCTCACTGACTCGCTGCGCTCGGTCGTTCGGCTGCGGCGAGCGGTATCAGCTCAC
TCAAAGGCGGTAATACGGTTATCCACAGAATCAGGGGATAACGCAGGAAAGAACATGTGAGCAAAAGGCC
AGCAAAAGGCCAGGAACCGTAAAAAGGCCGCGTTGCTGGCGTTTTTCCATAGGCTCCGCCCCCCTGACGA
GCATCACAAAAATCGACGCTCAAGTCAGAGGTGGCGAAACCCGACAGGACTATAAAGATACCAGGCGTTT
CCCCCTGGAAGCTCCCTCGTGCGCTCTCCTGTTCCGACCCTGCCGCTTACCGGATACCTGTCCGCCTTTC
TCCCTTCGGGAAGCGTGGCGCTTTCTCATAGCTCACGCTGTAGGTATCTCAGTTCGGTGTAGGTCGTTCG
CTCCAAGCTGGGCTGTGTGCACGAACCCCCCGTTCAGCCCGACCGCTGCGCCTTATCCGGTAACTATCGT
CTTGAGTCCAACCCGGTAAGACACGACTTATCGCCACTGGCAGCAGCCACTGGTAACAGGATTAGCAGAG
CGAGGTATGTAGGCGGTGCTACAGAGTTCTTGAAGTGGTGGCCTAACTACGGCTACACTAGAAGAACAGT
ATTTGGTATCTGCGCTCTGCTGAAGCCAGTTACCTTCGGAAAAAGAGTTGGTAGCTCTTGATCCGGCAAA
CAAACCACCGCTGGTAGCGGTGGTTTTTTTGTTTGCAAGCAGCAGATTACGCGCAGAAAAAAAGGATCTC
AAGAAGATCCTTTGATCTTTTCTACGGGGTCTGACGCTCAGTGGAACGAAAACTCACGTTAAGGGATTTT
GGTCATGAGATTATCAAAAAGGATCTTCACCTAGATCCTTTTAAATTAAAAATGAAGTTTTAAATCAATC
TAAAGTATATATGAGTAAACTTGGTCTGACAGTTACCAATGCTTAATCAGTGAGGCACCTATCTCAGCGA
TCTGTCTATTTCGTTCATCCATAGTTGCCTGACTCCCCGTCGTGTAGATAACTACGATACGGGAGGGCTT
ACCATCTGGCCCCAGTGCTGCAATGATACCGCGAGACCCACGCTCACCGGCTCCAGATTTATCAGCAATA
AACCAGCCAGCCGGAAGGGCCGAGCGCAGAAGTGGTCCTGCAACTTTATCCGCCTCCATCCAGTCTATTA
ATTGTTGCCGGGAAGCTAGAGTAAGTAGTTCGCCAGTTAATAGTTTGCGCAACGTTGTTGCCATTGCTAC
AGGCATCGTGGTGTCACGCTCGTCGTTTGGTATGGCTTCATTCAGCTCCGGTTCCCAACGATCAAGGCGA
GTTACATGATCCCCCATGTTGTGCAAAAAAGCGGTTAGCTCCTTCGGTCCTCCGATCGTTGTCAGAAGTA
AGTTGGCCGCAGTGTTATCACTCATGGTTATGGCAGCACTGCATAATTCTCTTACTGTCATGCCATCCGT
AAGATGCTTTTCTGTGACTGGTGAGTACTCAACCAAGTCATTCTGAGAATAGTGTATGCGGCGACCGAGT
TGCTCTTGCCCGGCGTCAATACGGGATAATACCGCGCCACATAGCAGAACTTTAAAAGTGCTCATCATTG
GAAAACGTTCTTCGGGGCGAAAACTCTCAAGGATCTTACCGCTGTTGAGATCCAGTTCGATGTAACCCAC
TCGTGCACCCAACTGATCTTCAGCATCTTTTACTTTCACCAGCGTTTCTGGGTGAGCAAAAACAGGAAGG
CAAAATGCCGCAAAAAAGGGAATAAGGGCGACACGGAAATGTTGAATACTCATACTCTTCCTTTTTCAAT
ATTATTGAAGCATTTATCAGGGTTATTGTCTCATGAGCGGATACATATTTGAATGTATTTAGAAAAATAA
ACAAATAGGGGTTCCGCGCACATTTCCCCGAAAAGTGCCACCTGGGTCCTTTTCATCACGTGCTATAAAA
ATAATTATAATTTAAATTTTTTAATATAAATATATAAATTAAAAATAGAAAGTAAAAAAAGAAATTAAAG
AAAAAATAGTTTTTGTTTTCCGAAGATGTAAAAGACTCTAGGGGGATCGCCAACAAATACTACCTTTTAT
CTTGCTCTTCCTGCTCTCAGGTATTAATGCCGAATTGTTTCATCTTGTCTGTGTAGAAGACCACACACGA
AAATCCTGTGATTTTACATTTTACTTATCGTTAATCGAATGTATATCTATTTAATCTGCTTTTCTTGTCT
AATAAATATATATGTAAAGTACGCTTTTTGTTGAAATTTTTTAAACCTTTGTTTATTTTTTTTTCTTCAT
TCCGTAACTCTTCTACCTTCTTTATTTACTTTCTAAAATCCAAATACAAAACATAAAAATAAATAAACAC
AGAGTAAATTCCCAAATTATTCCATCATTAAAAGATACGAGGCGCGTGTAAGTTACAGGCAAGCGATCCG
TCTAAGAAACCATTATTATCATGACATTAACCTATAAAAATAGGCGTATCACGAGGCCCTTTCGTCTCGC
GCGTTTCGGTGATGACGGTGAAAACCTCTGACACATGCAGCTCCCGGAGACGGTCACAGCTTGTCTGTAA
GCGGATGCCGGGAGCAGACAAGCCCGTCAGGGCGCGTCAGCGGGTGTTGGCGGGTGTCGGGGCTGGCTTA
ACTATGCGGCATCAGAGCAGATTGTACTGAGAGTGCACCATACCACCTTTTCAATTCATCATTTTTTTTT
TATTCTTTTTTTTGATTTCGGTTTCCTTGAAATTTTTTTGATTCGGTAATCTCCGAACAGAAGGAAGAAC
GAAGGAAGGAGCACAGACTTAGATTGGTATATATACGCATATGTAGTGTTGAAGAAACATGAAATTGCCC
AGTATTCTTAACCCAACTGCACAGAACAAAAACCTGCAGGAAACGAAGATAAATCATGTCGAAAGCTACA
TATAAGGAACGTGCTGCTACTCATCCTAGTCCTGTTGCTGCCAAGCTATTTAATATCATGCACGAAAAGC
AAACAAACTTGTGTGCTTCATTGGATGTTCGTACCACCAAGGAATTACTGGAGTTAGTTGAAGCATTAGG
TCCCAAAATTTGTTTACTAAAAACACATGTGGATATCTTGACTGATTTTTCCATGGAGGGCACAGTTAAG
CCGCTAAAGGCATTATCCGCCAAGTACAATTTTTTACTCTTCGAAGACAGAAAATTTGCTGACATTGGTA
ATACAGTCAAATTGCAGTACTCTGCGGGTGTATACAGAATAGCAGAATGGGCAGACATTACGAATGCACA
CGGTGTGGTGGGCCCAGGTATTGTTAGCGGTTTGAAGCAGGCGGCAGAAGAAGTAACAAAGGAACCTAGA
GGCCTTTTGATGTTAGCAGAATTGTCATGCAAGGGCTCCCTATCTACTGGAGAATATACTAAGGGTACTG
TTGACATTGCGAAGAGCGACAAAGATTTTGTTATCGGCTTTATTGCTCAAAGAGACATGGGTGGAAGAGA
TGAAGGTTACGATTGGTTGATTATGACACCCGGTGTGGGTTTAGATGACAAGGGAGACGCATTGGGTCAA
CAGTATAGAACCGTGGATGATGTGGTCTCTACAGGATCTGACATTATTATTGTTGGAAGAGGACTATTTG
CAAAGGGAAGGGATGCTAAGGTAGAGGGTGAACGTTACAGAAAAGCAGGCTGGGAAGCATATTTGAGAAG
ATGCGGCCAGCAAAACTAAAAAACTGTATTATAAGTAAATGCATGTATACTAAACTCACAAATTAGAGCT
TCAATTTAATTATATCAGTTATTACCCTATGCGGTGTGAAATACCGCACAGATGCGTAAGGAGAAAATAC
CGCATCAGGAAATTGTAAGCGTTAATATTTTGTTAAAATTCGCGTTAAATTTTTGTTAAATCAGCTCATT
TTTTAACCAATAGGCCGAAATCGGCAAAATCCCTTATAAATCAAAAGAATAGACCGAGATAGGGT
[37 nt withheld, positions 6016-6052]
AAAGAACGTGGACTCCAACGTCAAAGG
[49 nt withheld, positions 6080-6128]
T
[91 nt withheld, positions 6130-6220]
G
[124 nt withheld, positions 6222-6345]
CCATTCGCCATTCAGGCTGCGCAACTGTTGGGAAGGGCGATCGGTGCGGGCCTCTTCGCTATTACGCCAG
CTGGCGAAAGGGGGATGTGCTGCAAGGCGATTAAGTTGGGTAACGCCAGGGTTTTCCCAGTCACGACGTT
Features (pLannotate 1.2.2; 22 found; start..end, strand, type, name):
     27..45      +  promoter       T7 promoter: promoter for bacteriophage T7 RNA polymerase
     90..301     +  promoter       GAL10 promoter (fragment): S. cerevisiae GAL10; inducible promoter, regulated by Gal4
    345..735     +  promoter       GAL1 promoter (fragment): S. cerevisiae GAL1; inducible promoter, regulated by Gal4
    747..797     -  misc_feature   MCS (fragment): pBluescript multiple cloning site
    798..1514    +  CDS            yeGFP: yeast-enhanced green fluorescent protein codons optimized for translation in S. cerevisiae and C. albicans
   1538..1725    +  terminator     ADH1 terminator: S. cerevisiae ADH1; transcription terminator for the S. cerevisiae alcohol dehydrogenase 1 (ADH1) gene
   1773..1791    -  promoter       T3 promoter: promoter for bacteriophage T3 RNA polymerase
   1836..1852    -  protein_bind   lac operator: The lac repressor binds to the lac operator to inhibit transcription in E. coli. This inhibition can be relieved by adding lactose or isopropyl-β-D-thiogalactopyranoside (IPTG). lac repressor encoded by lacI
   1860..1890    -  promoter       lac promoter: promoter for the E. coli lac operon
   1905..1926    -  protein_bind   CAP binding site: CAP binding activates transcription in the presence of cAMP. E. coli catabolite activator protein
   1939..2031    -  CDS            lacI (fragment): lac repressor; lacI; The lac repressor binds to the lac operator to inhibit transcription in E. coli. This inhibition can be relieved by adding lactose or isopropyl-β-D-thiogalactopyranoside (IPTG).
   2214..2802    -  rep_origin     ori: high-copy-number ColE1/pMB1/pBR322/pUC origin of replication
   2973..3833    -  CDS            AmpR: β-lactamase; bla; confers resistance to ampicillin, carbenicillin, and related antibiotics
   3834..3938    -  promoter       AmpR promoter: bla
   3975..4478    +  misc_feature   CEN/ARS: S. cerevisiae CEN6 centromere fused to an autonomously replicating sequence
   4546..4581    +  CDS            rop (fragment): Rop protein, which maintains plasmids at low copy number; rop
   4683..4732    +  misc_feature   bom (fragment): basis of mobility region from pBR322
   4740..4955    +  promoter       URA3 promoter: S. cerevisiae URA3
   4956..5759    +  CDS            URA3: orotidine-5'-phosphate decarboxylase, required for uracil biosynthesis; S. cerevisiae URA3; yeast auxotrophic marker, counterselectable with 5-fluoroorotic acid (5-FOA)
   5838..5889    +  misc_feature   bom (fragment): basis of mobility region from pBR322
   5917..6345    -  rep_origin     f1 ori (sequence partly withheld): f1 bacteriophage origin of replication; arrow indicates direction of (+) strand synthesis
   6349..19      -  CDS            lacZα (fragment) (across the origin): LacZα fragment of β-galactosidase; lacZ fragment
