[The description below was written by a language model from this plasmid's Addgene catalogue record and pLannotate feature annotations shown in this document.]
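Description:
pMM0287 is a low-copy yeast centromeric reporter plasmid built on a pRS416-type shuttle backbone (listed as pRS416/pMM8) and deposited as part of a yeast optogenetic toolkit for controlling gene expression in Saccharomyces cerevisiae. In yeast it is maintained through a CEN6/ARS4 element, which keeps it at roughly one or a few copies per cell. Selection is through the URA3 auxotrophic marker, driven by its own promoter and counterselectable with 5-fluoroorotic acid. In E. coli it replicates from a high-copy ColE1/pUC-type origin and is selected with ampicillin via β-lactamase. The backbone also retains typical pBluescript-derived remnants: an f1 origin, lacZα and lac promoter/operator fragments, and flanking T7 and T3 promoters.

The payload is a single reporter cassette described as pZF(3BS)-yEVENUS. The catalogue name indicates a synthetic promoter carrying three binding sites for a zinc-finger DNA-binding domain, driving a yeast-enhanced Venus yellow fluorescent protein. The automated annotation labels the promoter region as fragments of the GAL10 and GAL1 promoters, consistent with a GAL1-10-derived scaffold, although it does not annotate the zinc-finger sites themselves. It also calls the 717 bp coding sequence yeGFP, which most likely reflects the close sequence similarity between Venus and yeast-optimised GFP rather than a different reporter. An ADH1 terminator follows the open reading frame.

The plasmid encodes no transcription factor of its own, so fluorescence output would depend on a zinc-finger-based activator supplied separately. In the context of the toolkit this is presumably a light-responsive one. The construct therefore serves as a readout for measuring induced gene expression.
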