Addgene plasmid #128975: pMM0287
Purpose: Reporter plasmid, pZF(3BS)-yEVENUS
Depositing lab: Megan McClean. Depositing organization: University of Wisconsin, Madison. Publication: A yeast optogenetic toolkit (yOTK) for gene expression control in Saccharomyces cerevisiae. An-Adirekkun JM, Stewart CJ, Geller SH, Patel MT, Melendez J, Oakes BL, Noyes MB, McClean MN. Biotechnol Bioeng. 2019 Dec 2. doi: 10.1002/bit.27234. PubMed 31788779.
Backbone
  Vector backbone: pRS416/pMM8 URA3 CEN6 ARS4
  Vector type: Yeast Expression
Growth in bacteria
  Bacterial resistance: Ampicillin, 100 μg/mL
  Growth temperature: 37°C
  Growth strain: DH5alpha
  Copy number: High Copy
Gene/Insert
  Gene/Insert name: pZF(3BS)-yEVENUS
  Species: S. cerevisiae (budding yeast)
  Cloning method: Restriction Enzyme; 5′ cloning site unknown (unknown if destroyed); 3′ cloning site unknown (unknown if destroyed)
Terms and licenses: Academic/Nonprofit Terms; Industry Terms: Not Available to Industry
How to cite: pMM0287 was a gift from Megan McClean (Addgene plasmid # 128975 ; http://n2t.net/addgene:128975 ; RRID:Addgene_128975)
