>Addgene plasmid #128975 | pMM0287 | depositor partial sequence | sequence record 247320 | pMM0287 sequence 6497 bps
TCGCGCGTTTCGGTGATGACGGTGAAAACCTCTGACACATGCAGCTCCCGGAGACGGTCACAGCTTGTCT
GTAAGCGGATGCCGGGAGCAGACAAGCCCGTCAGGGCGCGTCAGCGGGTGTTGGCGGGTGTCGGGGCTGG
CTTAACTATGCGGCATCAGAGCAGATTGTACTGAGAGTGCACCATACCACAGCTTTTCAATTCAATTCAT
CATTTTTTTTTTATTCTTTTTTTTGATTTCGGTTTCTTTGAAATTTTTTTGATTCGGTAATCTCCGAACA
GAAGGAAGAACGAAGGAAGGAGCACAGACTTAGATTGGTATATATACGCATATGTAGTGTTGAAGAAACA
TGAAATTGCCCAGTATTCTTAACCCAACTGCACAGAACAAAAACCTGCAGGAAACGAAGATAAATCATGT
CGAAAGCTACATATAAGGAACGTGCTGCTACTCATCCTAGTCCTGTTGCTGCCAAGCTATTTAATATCAT
GCACGAAAAGCAAACAAACTTGTGTGCTTCATTGGATGTTCGTACCACCAAGGAATTACTGGAGTTAGTT
GAAGCATTAGGTCCCAAAATTTGTTTACTAAAAACACATGTGGATATCTTGACTGATTTTTCCATGGAGG
GCACAGTTAAGCCGCTAAAGGCATTATCCGCCAAGTACAATTTTTTACTCTTCGAAGACAGAAAATTTGC
TGACATTGGTAATACAGTCAAATTGCAGTACTCTGCGGGTGTATACAGAATAGCAGAATGGGCAGACATT
ACGAATGCACACGGTGTGGTGGGCCCAGGTATTGTTAGCGGTTTGAAGCAGGCGGCAGAAGAAGTAACAA
AGGAACCTAGAGGCCTTTTGATGTTAGCAGAATTGTCATGCAAGGGCTCCCTATCTACTGGAGAATATAC
TAAGGGTACTGTTGACATTGCGAAGAGCGACAAAGATTTTGTTATCGGCTTTATTGCTCAAAGAGACATG
GGTGGAAGAGATGAAGGTTACGATTGGTTGATTATGACACCCGGTGTGGGTTTAGATGACAAGGGAGACG
CATTGGGTCAACAGTATAGAACCGTGGATGATGTGGTCTCTACAGGATCTGACATTATTATTGTTGGAAG
AGGACTATTTGCAAAGGGAAGGGATGCTAAGGTAGAGGGTGAACGTTACAGAAAAGCAGGCTGGGAAGCA
TATTTGAGAAGATGCGGCCAGCAAAACTAAAAAACTGTATTATAAGTAAATGCATGTATACTAAACTCAC
AAATTAGAGCTTCAATTTAATTATATCAGTTATTACCCTATGCGGTGTGAAATACCGCACAGATGCGTAA
GGAGAAAATACCGCATCAGGAAATTGTAAACGTTAATATTTTGTTAAAATTCGCGTTAAATTTTTGTTAA
ATCAGCTCATTTTTTAACCAATAGGCCGAAATCGGCAAAATCCCTTATAAATCAAAAGAATAGACCGAGA
TAGGGT
[37 nt withheld, positions 1477-1513]
AAAGAACGTGGACTCCAACGTCAAAGG
[49 nt withheld, positions 1541-1589]
T
[91 nt withheld, positions 1591-1681]
G
[124 nt withheld, positions 1683-1806]
CGCGCCATTCGCCATTCAGGCTGCGCAACTGTTGGGAAGGGCGATCGGTGCGGGCCTCTTCGCTATTACG
CCAGCTGGCGAAAGGGGGATGTGCTGCAAGGCGATTAAGTTGGGTAACGCCAGGGTTTTCCCAGTCACGA
CGTTGTAAAACGACGGCCAGTGAGCGCGCGTAATACGACTCACTATAGGGCGAATTGGGTACGTTGCTAG
CTTCGTACCTTATATTGAATTTTCAAAAATTCTTACTTTTTTTTTGGATGGACGCAAAGAAGTTTAATAA
TCATATTACATGGCATTACCACCATATACATATCCATATACATATCCATATCTAATCTTACTTATATGTT
GTGGAAATGTAAAGAGCCCCATTATCTTAGCCTAAAAAAACCTTCTCTTTGGAACTTTCAGTAATACGCT
TAACTGCTCATTGCTATATTGAAGTGCGGCCGCGCGTGGGCGAGCGTGGGCGAGCGTGGGCGTCTAGACC
GTGCGTCCTCGTCTTCACCGGTCGCGTTCCTGAAACGCAGATGTGCCTCGCGCCGCACTGCTCCGAACAA
TAAAGATTCTACAATACTAGCTTTTATGGTTATGAAGAGGAAAAATTGGCAGTAACCTGGCCCCACAAAC
CTTCAAATTAACGAATCAAATTAACAACCATAGGATGATAATGCGATTAGTTTTTTAGCCTTATTTCTGG
GGTAATTAATCAGCGAAGCGATGATTTTTGATCTATTAACAGATATATAAATGGAAAAGCTGCATAACCA
CTTTAACTAATACTTTCAACATTTTCAGTTTGTATTACTTCTTATTCAAATGTCATAAAAGTATCAACAA
AAAATTGTTAATATACCTCTATACTTTAACGTCAAGGAGAAAAAACTATACTCGAGGTCGACGGTATCGA
TAAGCTTGATATCGAATTCCTGCAGCCCGGGATGTCTAAAGGTGAAGAATTATTCACTGGTGTTGTCCCA
ATTTTGGTTGAATTAGATGGTGATGTTAATGGTCACAAATTTTCTGTCTCCGGTGAAGGTGAAGGTGATG
CTACTTACGGTAAATTGACCTTAAAATTGATTTGTACTACTGGTAAATTGCCAGTTCCATGGCCAACCTT
AGTCACTACTTTAGGTTATGGTTTGCAATGTTTTGCTAGATACCCAGATCATATGAAACAACATGACTTT
TTCAAGTCTGCCATGCCAGAAGGTTATGTTCAAGAAAGAACTATTTTTTTCAAAGATGACGGTAACTACA
AGACCAGAGCTGAAGTCAAGTTTGAAGGTGATACCTTAGTTAATAGAATCGAATTAAAAGGTATTGATTT
TAAAGAAGATGGTAACATTTTAGGTCACAAATTGGAATACAACTATAACTCTCACAATGTTTACATCACT
GCTGACAAACAAAAGAATGGTATCAAAGCTAACTTCAAAATTAGACACAACATTGAAGATGGTGGTGTTC
AATTAGCTGACCATTATCAACAAAATACTCCAATTGGTGATGGTCCAGTCTTGTTACCAGACAACCATTA
CTTATCCTATCAATCTGCCTTATCCAAAGATCCAAACGAAAAGAGAGACCACATGGTCTTGTTAGAATTT
GTTACTGCTGCTGGTATTACCCATGGTATTGATGAATTGTACAAATAATAGGGCGCGCCACTTCTAAATA
AGCGAATTTCTTATGATTTATGATTTTTATTATTAAATAAGTTATAAAAAAAATAAGTGTATACAAATTT
TAAAGTGACTCTTAGGTTTTAAAACGAAAATTCTTATTCTTGAGTAACTCTTTCCTGTAGGTCAGGTTGC
TTTCTCAGGTATAGTATGAGGTCGCTCTTATTGACCACACCTCTACCGGCAGATCCGCTAGGGATAACAG
GGTAATATGAGCTCCAGCTTTTGTTCCCTTTAGTGAGGGTTAATTGCGCGCTTGGCGTAATCATGGTCAT
AGCTGTTTCCTGTGTGAAATTGTTATCCGCTCACAATTCCACACAACATAGGAGCCGGAAGCATAAAGTG
TAAAGCCTGGGGTGCCTAATGAGTGAGGTAACTCACATTAATTGCGTTGCGCTCACTGCCCGCTTTCCAG
TCGGGAAACCTGTCGTGCCAGCTGCATTAATGAATCGGCCAACGCGCGGGGAGAGGCGGTTTGCGTATTG
GGCGCTCTTCCGCTTCCTCGCTCACTGACTCGCTGCGCTCGGTCGTTCGGCTGCGGCGAGCGGTATCAGC
TCACTCAAAGGCGGTAATACGGTTATCCACAGAATCAGGGGATAACGCAGGAAAGAACATGTGAGCAAAA
GGCCAGCAAAAGGCCAGGAACCGTAAAAAGGCCGCGTTGCTGGCGTTTTTCCATAGGCTCCGCCCCCCTG
ACGAGCATCACAAAAATCGACGCTCAAGTCAGAGGTGGCGAAACCCGACAGGACTATAAAGATACCAGGC
GTTTCCCCCTGGAAGCTCCCTCGTGCGCTCTCCTGTTCCGACCCTGCCGCTTACCGGATACCTGTCCGCC
TTTCTCCCTTCGGGAAGCGTGGCGCTTTCTCATAGCTCACGCTGTAGGTATCTCAGTTCGGTGTAGGTCG
TTCGCTCCAAGCTGGGCTGTGTGCACGAACCCCCCGTTCAGCCCGACCGCTGCGCCTTATCCGGTAACTA
TCGTCTTGAGTCCAACCCGGTAAGACACGACTTATCGCCACTGGCAGCAGCCACTGGTAACAGGATTAGC
AGAGCGAGGTATGTAGGCGGTGCTACAGAGTTCTTGAAGTGGTGGCCTAACTACGGCTACACTAGAAGGA
CAGTATTTGGTATCTGCGCTCTGCTGAAGCCAGTTACCTTCGGAAAAAGAGTTGGTAGCTCTTGATCCGG
CAAACAAACCACCGCTGGTAGCGGTGGTTTTTTTGTTTGCAAGCAGCAGATTACGCGCAGAAAAAAAGGA
TCTCAAGAAGATCCTTTGATCTTTTCTACGGGGTCTGACGCTCAGTGGAACGAAAACTCACGTTAAGGGA
TTTTGGTCATGAGATTATCAAAAAGGATCTTCACCTAGATCCTTTTAAATTAAAAATGAAGTTTTAAATC
AATCTAAAGTATATATGAGTAAACTTGGTCTGACAGTTACCAATGCTTAATCAGTGAGGCACCTATCTCA
GCGATCTGTCTATTTCGTTCATCCATAGTTGCCTGACTCCCCGTCGTGTAGATAACTACGATACGGGAGG
GCTTACCATCTGGCCCCAGTGCTGCAATGATACCGCGAGACCCACGCTCACCGGCTCCAGATTTATCAGC
AATAAACCAGCCAGCCGGAAGGGCCGAGCGCAGAAGTGGTCCTGCAACTTTATCCGCCTCCATCCAGTCT
ATTAATTGTTGCCGGGAAGCTAGAGTAAGTAGTTCGCCAGTTAATAGTTTGCGCAACGTTGTTGCCATTG
CTACAGGCATCGTGGTGTCACGCTCGTCGTTTGGTATGGCTTCATTCAGCTCCGGTTCCCAACGATCAAG
GCGAGTTACATGATCCCCCATGTTGTGCAAAAAAGCGGTTAGCTCCTTCGGTCCTCCGATCGTTGTCAGA
AGTAAGTTGGCCGCAGTGTTATCACTCATGGTTATGGCAGCACTGCATAATTCTCTTACTGTCATGCCAT
CCGTAAGATGCTTTTCTGTGACTGGTGAGTACTCAACCAAGTCATTCTGAGAATAGTGTATGCGGCGACC
GAGTTGCTCTTGCCCGGCGTCAATACGGGATAATACCGCGCCACATAGCAGAACTTTAAAAGTGCTCATC
ATTGGAAAACGTTCTTCGGGGCGAAAACTCTCAAGGATCTTACCGCTGTTGAGATCCAGTTCGATGTAAC
CCACTCGTGCACCCAACTGATCTTCAGCATCTTTTACTTTCACCAGCGTTTCTGGGTGAGCAAAAACAGG
AAGGCAAAATGCCGCAAAAAAGGGAATAAGGGCGACACGGAAATGTTGAATACTCATACTCTTCCTTTTT
CAATATTATTGAAGCATTTATCAGGGTTATTGTCTCATGAGCGGATACATATTTGAATGTATTTAGAAAA
ATAAACAAATAGGGGTTCCGCGCACATTTCCCCGAAAAGTGCCACCTGGGTCCTTTTCATCACGTGCTAT
AAAAATAATTATAATTTAAATTTTTTAATATAAATATATAAATTAAAAATAGAAAGTAAAAAAAGAAATT
AAAGAAAAAATAGTTTTTGTTTTCCGAAGATGTAAAAGACTCTAGGGGGATCGCCAACAAATACTACCTT
TTATCTTGCTCTTCCTGCTCTCAGGTATTAATGCCGAATTGTTTCATCTTGTCTGTGTAGAAGACCACAC
ACGAAAATCCTGTGATTTTACATTTTACTTATCGTTAATCGAATGTATATCTATTTAATCTGCTTTTCTT
GTCTAATAAATATATATGTAAAGTACGCTTTTTGTTGAAATTTTTTAAACCTTTGTTTATTTTTTTTTCT
TCATTCCGTAACTCTTCTACCTTCTTTATTTACTTTCTAAAATCCAAATACAAAACATAAAAATAAATAA
ACACAGAGTAAATTCCCAAATTATTCCATCATTAAAAGATACGAGGCGCGTGTAAGTTACAGGCAAGCGA
TCCGTCCTAAGAAACCATTATTATCATGACATTAACCTATAAAAATAGGCGTATCACGAGGCCCTTTCGT
C
